Addgene plasmid #12108: LV-Lac
Depositing lab: Inder Verma. Depositing organization: Salk Institute for Biological Studies. Publication: Delivery of the Cre recombinase by a self-deleting lentiviral vector: efficient gene targeting in vivo. Pfeifer A, Brandon EP, Kootstra N, Gage FH, Verma IM. Proc Natl Acad Sci U S A. 2001 Sep 25. 98(20):11450-5. 10.1073/pnas.201415498 PubMed 11553794.
Backbone
  Vector backbone: n/a
  Backbone size w/o insert (bp): 6670
  Vector type: Mammalian Expression, Lentiviral
  Selectable markers: none
Growth in bacteria
  Bacterial resistance: Ampicillin, 100 μg/mL
  Growth temperature: 37°C
  Growth strain: Stbl3
  Copy number: Low Copy
Gene/Insert
  Gene/Insert name: LacZ (alt name: Lac)
  Insert size (bp): 3221
  Cloning method: Restriction Enzyme; 5′ cloning site XbaI (not destroyed); 3′ cloning site SalI (not destroyed)
  Sequencing primers: 5′ n/a
Terms and licenses: Academic/Nonprofit Terms; Industry Terms: Not Available to Industry
How to cite: LV-Lac was a gift from Inder Verma (Addgene plasmid # 12108 ; http://n2t.net/addgene:12108 ; RRID:Addgene_12108)
