[The description below was written by a language model from this plasmid's Addgene catalogue record and pLannotate feature annotations shown in this document.]
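Description:
LV-Lac is a third-generation-style, self-inactivating HIV-1 lentiviral transfer plasmid of about 9.9 kb that expresses the E. coli lacZ reporter in mammalian cells. The backbone is not named in the record. In bacteria the plasmid carries the bla gene for ampicillin resistance and a ColE1/pUC-type origin. The catalogue lists it as low copy, and it is propagated in a recombination-deficient strain, as is usual for constructs with repeated LTRs. An f1 origin, remnants of a lac promoter/lacZα cloning region, and flanking T3 and T7 promoters come from the parental phagemid. An SV40 origin and an SV40 polyadenylation signal lie downstream of the viral cassette. There is no selectable marker for mammalian cells.

The viral genome is transcribed from a chimeric RSV promoter fused to a truncated 5' LTR, which makes genomic RNA production in packaging cells independent of Tat. It is followed by the Ψ packaging signal with a gag fragment, the Rev response element within env-derived sequence, and the cPPT/CTS element, which improves nuclear import and transduction. The internal expression cassette uses the CMV immediate-early enhancer and promoter to drive lacZ. The gene was cloned between XbaI and SalI and is preceded by an SV40 nuclear localization signal fragment, which suggests a nuclear-targeted β-galactosidase. A WPRE follows to raise transcript levels. The ΔU3 3' LTR is copied to both ends during reverse transcription, which silences LTR promoter activity in the integrated provirus.

Packaging requires helper plasmids supplied in trans. The associated publication concerns lentiviral delivery of Cre recombinase for gene targeting in vivo, so LV-Lac probably served there as a reporter or control vector for tracking transduction by β-galactosidase staining, although the record does not state this explicitly.
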