Features (pLannotate 1.2.2; 27 found; start..end, strand, type, name):
     27..131     +  promoter       AmpR promoter: bla
    132..992     +  CDS            AmpR: β-lactamase; bla; confers resistance to ampicillin, carbenicillin, and related antibiotics
   1163..1751    +  rep_origin     ori: high-copy-number ColE1/pMB1/pBR322/pUC origin of replication
   1934..2026    +  CDS            lacI (fragment): lac repressor; lacI; The lac repressor binds to the lac operator to inhibit transcription in E. coli. This inhibition can be relieved by adding lactose or isopropyl-β-D-thiogalactopyranoside (IPTG).
   2039..2060    +  protein_bind   CAP binding site: CAP binding activates transcription in the presence of cAMP. E. coli catabolite activator protein
   2075..2105    +  promoter       lac promoter: promoter for the E. coli lac operon
   2113..2129    +  protein_bind   lac operator: The lac repressor binds to the lac operator to inhibit transcription in E. coli. This inhibition can be relieved by adding lactose or isopropyl-β-D-thiogalactopyranoside (IPTG). lac repressor encoded by lacI
   2174..2192    +  promoter       T3 promoter: promoter for bacteriophage T3 RNA polymerase
   2220..2441    +  promoter       RSV promoter: Rous sarcoma virus enhancer/promoter
   2448..2628    +  LTR            5' LTR (truncated): truncated 5' long terminal repeat (LTR) from HIV-1
   2672..2797    +  misc_feature   HIV-1 Ψ: packaging signal of human immunodeficiency virus type 1
   2781..3144    +  CDS            HIV-1 gag (fragment): gag protein from human immunodeficiency virus 1; gag
   3239..3575    +  ncRNA          RRE: Accession: RF00036 - HIV Rev response element
   3611..4000    +  CDS            env (fragment): ENV_HV1H2 - Experimental evidence at protein level: Swiss-Prot protein existence level 1. [Transmembrane protein gp41]: Acts as a class I viral fusion protein. Under the current model, the protein has at least 3 conformational states: pre-fusion native state, pre-hairpin intermediate state, and post-fusion hairpin state. During fusion of viral and target intracellular membranes, the coiled coil regions (heptad repeats) assume a trimer-of-hairpins structure, positioning the fusion peptide in close proximity to the C-terminal region of the ectodomain. The formation of this structure appears to d
   4012..4129    +  misc_feature   cPPT/CTS: central polypurine tract and central termination sequence of HIV-1
   4152..4455    +  enhancer       CMV enhancer: human cytomegalovirus immediate early enhancer
   4456..4659    +  promoter       CMV promoter: human cytomegalovirus (CMV) immediate early promoter
   4773..4792    +  CDS            SV40 NLS (fragment): nuclear localization signal of SV40 (simian virus 40) large T antigen
   4856..7903    +  CDS            lacZ: β-galactosidase; lacZ
   7957..8545    +  misc_feature   WPRE: woodchuck hepatitis virus posttranscriptional regulatory element
   8562..8630    +  CDS            nef (fragment): NEF_HV1Z2 - Experimental evidence at protein level: Swiss-Prot protein existence level 1. Extracellular Nef protein targets CD4(+) T-lymphocytes for apoptosis by interacting with CXCR4 surface receptors. From Human immunodeficiency virus type 1 group M subtype D (isolate Z2/CDC-Z34) (HIV-1).
   8632..8865    +  LTR            3' LTR (ΔU3): self-inactivating 3' long terminal repeat (LTR) from HIV-1
   8937..9058    +  polyA_signal   SV40 poly(A) signal: SV40 polyadenylation signal
   9077..9212    +  rep_origin     SV40 ori: SV40 origin of replication
   9245..9263    -  promoter       T7 promoter: promoter for bacteriophage T7 RNA polymerase
   9271..9426    +  CDS            lacZα (fragment): LacZα fragment of β-galactosidase; lacZ fragment
   9434..9889    +  rep_origin     f1 ori (sequence partly withheld): f1 bacteriophage origin of replication; arrow indicates direction of (+) strand synthesis
>Addgene plasmid #12108 | LV-Lac | depositor full sequence | sequence record 7229 | Author sequence
CAGGTGGCACTTTTCGGGGAAATGTGCGCGGAACCCCTATTTGTTTATTTTTCTAAATACATTCAAATAT
GTATCCGCTCATGAGACAATAACCCTGATAAATGCTTCAATAATATTGAAAAAGGAAGAGTATGAGTATT
CAACATTTCCGTGTCGCCCTTATTCCCTTTTTTGCGGCATTTTGCCTTCCTGTTTTTGCTCACCCAGAAA
CGCTGGTGAAAGTAAAAGATGCTGAAGATCAGTTGGGTGCACGAGTGGGTTACATCGAACTGGATCTCAA
CAGCGGTAAGATCCTTGAGAGTTTTCGCCCCGAAGAACGTTTTCCAATGATGAGCACTTTTAAAGTTCTG
CTATGTGGCGCGGTATTATCCCGTATTGACGCCGGGCAAGAGCAACTCGGTCGCCGCATACACTATTCTC
AGAATGACTTGGTTGAGTACTCACCAGTCACAGAAAAGCATCTTACGGATGGCATGACAGTAAGAGAATT
ATGCAGTGCTGCCATAACCATGAGTGATAACACTGCGGCCAACTTACTTCTGACAACGATCGGAGGACCG
AAGGAGCTAACCGCTTTTTTGCACAACATGGGGGATCATGTAACTCGCCTTGATCGTTGGGAACCGGAGC
TGAATGAAGCCATACCAAACGACGAGCGTGACACCACGATGCCTGTAGCAATGGCAACAACGTTGCGCAA
ACTATTAACTGGCGAACTACTTACTCTAGCTTCCCGGCAACAATTAATAGACTGGATGGAGGCGGATAAA
GTTGCAGGACCACTTCTGCGCTCGGCCCTTCCGGCTGGCTGGTTTATTGCTGATAAATCTGGAGCCGGTG
AGCGTGGGTCTCGCGGTATCATTGCAGCACTGGGGCCAGATGGTAAGCCCTCCCGTATCGTAGTTATCTA
CACGACGGGGAGTCAGGCAACTATGGATGAACGAAATAGACAGATCGCTGAGATAGGTGCCTCACTGATT
AAGCATTGGTAACTGTCAGACCAAGTTTACTCATATATACTTTAGATTGATTTAAAACTTCATTTTTAAT
TTAAAAGGATCTAGGTGAAGATCCTTTTTGATAATCTCATGACCAAAATCCCTTAACGTGAGTTTTCGTT
CCACTGAGCGTCAGACCCCGTAGAAAAGATCAAAGGATCTTCTTGAGATCCTTTTTTTCTGCGCGTAATC
TGCTGCTTGCAAACAAAAAAACCACCGCTACCAGCGGTGGTTTGTTTGCCGGATCAAGAGCTACCAACTC
TTTTTCCGAAGGTAACTGGCTTCAGCAGAGCGCAGATACCAAATACTGTCCTTCTAGTGTAGCCGTAGTT
AGGCCACCACTTCAAGAACTCTGTAGCACCGCCTACATACCTCGCTCTGCTAATCCTGTTACCAGTGGCT
GCTGCCAGTGGCGATAAGTCGTGTCTTACCGGGTTGGACTCAAGACGATAGTTACCGGATAAGGCGCAGC
GGTCGGGCTGAACGGGGGGTTCGTGCACACAGCCCAGCTTGGAGCGAACGACCTACACCGAACTGAGATA
CCTACAGCGTGAGCTATGAGAAAGCGCCACGCTTCCCGAAGGGAGAAAGGCGGACAGGTATCCGGTAAGC
GGCAGGGTCGGAACAGGAGAGCGCACGAGGGAGCTTCCAGGGGGAAACGCCTGGTATCTTTATAGTCCTG
TCGGGTTTCGCCACCTCTGACTTGAGCGTCGATTTTTGTGATGCTCGTCAGGGGGGCGGAGCCTATGGAA
AAACGCCAGCAACGCGGCCTTTTTACGGTTCCTGGCCTTTTGCTGGCCTTTTGCTCACATGTTCTTTCCT
GCGTTATCCCCTGATTCTGTGGATAACCGTATTACCGCCTTTGAGTGAGCTGATACCGCTCGCCGCAGCC
GAACGACCGAGCGCAGCGAGTCAGTGAGCGAGGAAGCGGAAGAGCGCCCAATACGCAAACCGCCTCTCCC
CGCGCGTTGGCCGATTCATTAATGCAGCTGGCACGACAGGTTTCCCGACTGGAAAGCGGGCAGTGAGCGC
AACGCAATTAATGTGAGTTAGCTCACTCATTAGGCACCCCAGGCTTTACACTTTATGCTTCCGGCTCGTA
TGTTGTGTGGAATTGTGAGCGGATAACAATTTCACACAGGAAACAGCTATGACCATGATTACGCCAAGCG
CGCAATTAACCCTCACTAAAGGGAACAAAAGCTGGAGCTGCAAGCTTAATGTAGTCTTATGCAATACTCT
TGTAGTCTTGCAACATGGTAACGATGAGTTAGCAACATGCCTTACAAGGAGAGAAAAAGCACCGTGCATG
CCGATTGGTGGAAGTAAGGTGGTACGATCGTGCCTTATTAGGAAGGCAACAGACGGGTCTGACATGGATT
GGACGAACCACTGAATTGCCGCATTGCAGAGATATTGTATTTAAGTGCCTAGCTCGATACAATAAACGGG
TCTCTCTGGTTAGACCAGATCTGAGCCTGGGAGCTCTCTGGCTAACTAGGGAACCCACTGCTTAAGCCTC
AATAAAGCTTGCCTTGAGTGCTTCAAGTAGTGTGTGCCCGTCTGTTGTGTGACTCTGGTAACTAGAGATC
CCTCAGACCCTTTTAGTCAGTGTGGAAAATCTCTAGCAGTGGCGCCCGAACAGGGACCTGAAAGCGAAAG
GGAAACCAGAGCTCTCTCGACGCAGGACTCGGCTTGCTGAAGCGCGCACGGCAAGAGGCGAGGGGCGGCG
ACTGGTGAGTACGCCAAAAATTTTGACTAGCGGAGGCTAGAAGGAGAGAGATGGGTGCGAGAGCGTCAGT
ATTAAGCGGGGGAGAATTAGATCGCGATGGGAAAAAATTCGGTTAAGGCCAGGGGGAAAGAAAAAATATA
AATTAAAACATATAGTATGGGCAAGCAGGGAGCTAGAACGATTCGCAGTTAATCCTGGCCTGTTAGAAAC
ATCAGAAGGCTGTAGACAAATACTGGGACAGCTACAACCATCCCTTCAGACAGGATCAGAAGAACTTAGA
TCATTATATAATACAGTAGCAACCCTCTATTGTGTGCATCAAAGGATAGAGATAAAAGACACCAAGGAAG
CTTTAGACAAGATAGAGGAAGAGCAAAACAAAAGTAAGACCACCGCACAGCAAGCGGCCGCTGATCTTCA
GACCTGGAGGAGGAGATATGAGGGACAATTGGAGAAGTGAATTATATAAATATAAAGTAGTAAAAATTGA
ACCATTAGGAGTAGCACCCACCAAGGCAAAGAGAAGAGTGGTGCAGAGAGAAAAAAGAGCAGTGGGAATA
GGAGCTTTGTTCCTTGGGTTCTTGGGAGCAGCAGGAAGCACTATGGGCGCAGCCTCAATGACGCTGACGG
TACAGGCCAGACAATTATTGTCTGGTATAGTGCAGCAGCAGAACAATTTGCTGAGGGCTATTGAGGCGCA
ACAGCATCTGTTGCAACTCACAGTCTGGGGCATCAAGCAGCTCCAGGCAAGAATCCTGGCTGTGGAAAGA
TACCTAAAGGATCAACAGCTCCTGGGGATTTGGGGTTGCTCTGGAAAACTCATTTGCACCACTGCTGTGC
CTTGGAATGCTAGTTGGAGTAATAAATCTCTGGAACAGATTGGAATCACACGACCTGGATGGAGTGGGAC
AGAGAAATTAACAATTACACAAGCTTAATACACTCCTTAATTGAAGAATCGCAAAACCAGCAAGAAAAGA
ATGAACAAGAATTATTGGAATTAGATAAATGGGCAAGTTTGTGGAATTGGTTTAACATAACAAATTGGCT
GTGGTATATAAAATTATTCATAATGATAGTAGGAGGCTTGGTAGGTTTAAGAATAGTTTTTGCTGTACTT
TCTATAGTGAATAGAGTTAGGCAGGGATATTCACCATTATCGTTTCAGACCCACCTCCCAACCCCGAGGG
GACCCGACAGGCCCGAAGGAATAGAAGAAGAAGGTGGAGAGAGAGACAGAGACAGATCCATTCGATTAGT
GAACGGATCTCGACGGTTAACTTTTAAAAGAAAAGGGGGGATTGGGGGGTACAGTGCAGGGGAAAGAATA
GTAGACATAATAGCAACAGACATACAAACTAAAGAATTACAAAAACAAATTACAAAAATTCAAAATTTTA
TCGATAAGCTTGGGAGTTCCGCGTTACATAACTTACGGTAAATGGCCCGCCTGGCTGACCGCCCAACGAC
CCCCGCCCATTGACGTCAATAATGACGTATGTTCCCATAGTAACGCCAATAGGGACTTTCCATTGACGTC
AATGGGTGGAGTATTTACGGTAAACTGCCCACTTGGCAGTACATCAAGTGTATCATATGCCAAGTACGCC
CCCTATTGACGTCAATGACGGTAAATGGCCCGCCTGGCATTATGCCCAGTACATGACCTTATGGGACTTT
CCTACTTGGCAGTACATCTACGTATTAGTCATCGCTATTACCATGGTGATGCGGTTTTGGCAGTACATCA
ATGGGCGTGGATAGCGGTTTGACTCACGGGGATTTCCAAGTCTCCACCCCATTGACGTCAATGGGAGTTT
GTTTTGGCACCAAAATCAACGGGACTTTCCAAAATGTCGTAACAACTCCGCCCCATTGACGCAAATGGGC
GGTAGGCGTGTACGGTGGGAGGTCTATATAAGCAGAGCTCGTTTAGTGAACCGTCAGATCGCCTGGAGAC
GCCATCCACGCTGTTTTGACCTCCATAGAAGACACCGACTCTAGAGGATCCGCCGCCGCCATGAAAGTGT
TCCGCAATTCCGCAAAAAAGAAGAGAAAGGTAGAAGACCCCAAGGACTTTCCTTCAGAATTGCTAAGTTT
TTTGAGTCCAAGCTTGGCACTGGCCGTCGTTTTACAACGTCGTGACTGGGAAAACCCTGGCGTTACCCAA
CTTAATCGCCTTGCAGCACATCCCCCTTTCGCCAGCTGGCGTAATAGCGAAGAGGCCCGCACCGATCGCC
CTTCCCAACAGTTGCGCAGCCTGAATGGCGAATGGCGCTTTGCCTGGTTTCCGGCACCAGAAGCGGTGCC
GGAAAGCTGGCTGGAGTGCGATCTTCCTGAGGCCGATACTGTCGTCGTCCCCTCAAACTGGCAGATGCAC
GGTTACGATGCGCCCATCTACACCAACGTAACCTATCCCATTACGGTCAATCCGCCGTTTGTTCCCACGG
AGAATCCGACGGGTTGTTACTCGCTCACATTTAATGTTGATGAAAGCTGGCTACAGGAAGGCCAGACGCG
AATTATTTTTGATGGCGTTAACTCGGCGTTTCATCTGTGGTGCAACGGGCGCTGGGTCGGTTACGGCCAG
GACAGTCGTTTGCCGTCTGAATTTGACCTGAGCGCATTTTTACGCGCCGGAGAAAACCGCCTCGCGGTGA
TGGTGCTGCGTTGGAGTGACGGCAGTTATCTGGAAGATCAGGATATGTGGCGGATGAGCGGCATTTTCCG
TGACGTCTCGTTGCTGCATAAACCGACTACACAAATCAGCGATTTCCATGTTGCCACTCGCTTTAATGAT
GATTTCAGCCGCGCTGTACTGGAGGCTGAAGTTCAGATGTGCGGCGAGTTGCGTGACTACCTACGGGTAA
CAGTTTCTTTATGGCAGGGTGAAACGCAGGTCGCCAGCGGCACCGCGCCTTTCGGCGGTGAAATTATCGA
TGAGCGTGGTGGTTATGCCGATCGCGTCACACTACGTCTGAACGTCGAAAACCCGAAACTGTGGAGCGCC
GAAATCCCGAATCTCTATCGTGCGGTGGTTGAACTGCACACCGCCGACGGCACGCTGATTGAAGCAGAAG
CCTGCGATGTCGGTTTCCGCGAGGTGCGGATTGAAAATGGTCTGCTGCTGCTGAACGGCAAGCCGTTGCT
GATTCGAGGCGTTAACCGTCACGAGCATCATCCTCTGCATGGTCAGGTCATGGATGAGCAGACGATGGTG
CAGGATATCCTGCTGATGAAGCAGAACAACTTTAACGCCGTGCGCTGTTCGCATTATCCGAACCATCCGC
TGTGGTACACGCTGTGCGACCGCTACGGCCTGTATGTGGTGGATGAAGCCAATATTGAAACCCACGGCAT
GGTGCCAATGAATCGTCTGACCGATGATCCGCGCTGGCTACCGGCGATGAGCGAACGCGTAACGCGAATG
GTGCAGCGCGATCGTAATCACCCGAGTGTGATCATCTGGTCGCTGGGGAATGAATCAGGCCACGGCGCTA
ATCACGACGCGCTGTATCGCTGGATCAAATCTGTCGATCCTTCCCGCCCGGTGCAGTATGAAGGCGGCGG
AGCCGACACCACGGCCACCGATATTATTTGCCCGATGTACGCGCGCGTGGATGAAGACCAGCCCTTCCCG
GCTGTGCCGAAATGGTCCATCAAAAAATGGCTTTCGCTACCTGGAGAGACGCGCCCGCTGATCCTTTGCG
AATACGCCCACGCGATGGGTAACAGTCTTGGCGGTTTCGCTAAATACTGGCAGGCGTTTCGTCAGTATCC
CCGTTTACAGGGCGGCTTCGTCTGGGACTGGGTGGATCAGTCGCTGATTAAATATGATGAAAACGGCAAC
CCGTGGTCGGCTTACGGCGGTGATTTTGGCGATACGCCGAACGATCGCCAGTTCTGTATGAACGGTCTGG
TCTTTGCCGACCGCACGCCGCATCCAGCGCTGACGGAAGCAAAACACCAGCAGCAGTTTTTCCAGTTCCG
TTTATCCGGGCAAACCATCGAAGTGACCAGCGAATACCTGTTCCGTCATAGCGATAACGAGCTCCTGCAC
TGGATGGTGGCGCTGGATGGTAAGCCGCTGGCAAGCGGTGAAGTGCCTCTGGATGTCGCTCCACAAGGTA
AACAGTTGATTGAACTGCCTGAACTACCGCAGCCGGAGAGCGCCGGGCAACTCTGGCTCACAGTACGCGT
AGTGCAACCGAACGCGACCGCATGGTCAGAAGCCGGGCACATCAGCGCCTGGCAGCAGTGGCGTCTGGCG
GAAAACCTCAGTGTGACGCTCCCCGCCGCGTCCCACGCCATCCCGCATCTGACCACCAGCGAAATGGATT
TTTGCATCGAGCTGGGTAATAAGCGTTGGCAATTTAACCGCCAGTCAGGCTTTCTTTCACAGATGTGGAT
TGGCGATAAAAAACAACTGCTGACGCCGCTGCGCGATCAGTTCACCCGTGCACCGCTGGATAACGACATT
GGCGTAAGTGAAGCGACCCGCATTGACCCTAACGCCTGGGTCGAACGCTGGAAGGCGGCGGGCCATTACC
AGGCCGAAGCAGCGTTGTTGCAGTGCACGGCAGATACACTTGCTGATGCGGTGCTGATTACGACCGCTCA
CGCGTGGCAGCATCAGGGGAAAACCTTATTTATCAGCCGGAAAACCTACCGGATTGATGGTAGTGGTCAA
ATGGCGATTACCGTTGATGTTGAAGTGGCGAGCGATACACCGCATCCGGCGCGGATTGGCCTGAACTGCC
AGCTGGCGCAGGTAGCAGAGCGGGTAAACTGGCTCGGATTAGGGCCGCAAGAAAACTATCCCGACCGCCT
TACTGCCGCCTGTTTTGACCGCTGGGATCTGCCATTGTCAGACATGTATACCCCGTACGTCTTCCCGAGC
GAAAACGGTCTGCGCTGCGGGACGCGCGAATTGAATTATGGCCCACACCAGTGGCGCGGCGACTTCCAGT
TCAACATCAGCCGCTACAGTCAACAGCAACTGATGGAAACCAGCCATCGCCATCTGCTGCACGCGGAAGA
AGGCACATGGCTGAATATCGACGGTTTCCATATGGGGATTGGTGGCGACGACTCCTGGAGCCCGTCAGTA
TCGGCGGAATTCCAGCTGAGCGCCGGTCGCTACCATTACCAGTTGGTCTGGTGTCAAAAATAATAATAAC
CGGGCAGGGGGGATCCACCGGGTACAAGTAAAGCGGCCGCGTCGACAATCAACCTCTGGATTACAAAATT
TGTGAAAGATTGACTGGTATTCTTAACTATGTTGCTCCTTTTACGCTATGTGGATACGCTGCTTTAATGC
CTTTGTATCATGCTATTGCTTCCCGTATGGCTTTCATTTTCTCCTCCTTGTATAAATCCTGGTTGCTGTC
TCTTTATGAGGAGTTGTGGCCCGTTGTCAGGCAACGTGGCGTGGTGTGCACTGTGTTTGCTGACGCAACC
CCCACTGGTTGGGGCATTGCCACCACCTGTCAGCTCCTTTCCGGGACTTTCGCTTTCCCCCTCCCTATTG
CCACGGCGGAACTCATCGCCGCCTGCCTTGCCCGCTGCTGGACAGGGGCTCGGCTGTTGGGCACTGACAA
TTCCGTGGTGTTGTCGGGGAAGCTGACGTCCTTTCCATGGCTGCTCGCCTGTGTTGCCACCTGGATTCTG
CGCGGGACGTCCTTCTGCTACGTCCCTTCGGCCCTCAATCCAGCGGACCTTCCTTCCCGCGGCCTGCTGC
CGGCTCTGCGGCCTCTTCCGCGTCTTCGCCTTCGCCCTCAGACGAGTCGGATCTCCCTTTGGGCCGCCTC
CCCGCCTGGAATTCGAGCTCGGTACCTTTAAGACCAATGACTTACAAGGCAGCTGTAGATCTTAGCCACT
TTTTAAAAGAAAAGGGGGGACTGGAAGGGCTAATTCACTCCCAACGAAGACAAGATCTGCTTTTTGCTTG
TACTGGGTCTCTCTGGTTAGACCAGATCTGAGCCTGGGAGCTCTCTGGCTAACTAGGGAACCCACTGCTT
AAGCCTCAATAAAGCTTGCCTTGAGTGCTTCAAGTAGTGTGTGCCCGTCTGTTGTGTGACTCTGGTAACT
AGAGATCCCTCAGACCCTTTTAGTCAGTGTGGAAAATCTCTAGCAGTAGTAGTTCATGTCATCTTATTAT
TCAGTATTTATAACTTGCAAAGAAATGAATATCAGAGAGTGAGAGGAACTTGTTTATTGCAGCTTATAAT
GGTTACAAATAAAGCAATAGCATCACAAATTTCACAAATAAAGCATTTTTTTCACTGCATTCTAGTTGTG
GTTTGTCCAAACTCATCAATGTATCTTATCATGTCTGGCTCTAGCTATCCCGCCCCTAACTCCGCCCAGT
TCCGCCCATTCTCCGCCCCATGGCTGACTAATTTTTTTTATTTATGCAGAGGCCGAGGCCGCCTCGGCCT
CTGAGCTATTCCAGAAGTAGTGAGGAGGCTTTTTTGGAGGCCTAGGCTTTTGCGTCGAGACGTACCCAAT
TCGCCCTATAGTGAGTCGTATTACGCGCGCTCACTGGCCGTCGTTTTACAACGTCGTGACTGGGAAAACC
CTGGCGTTACCCAACTTAATCGCCTTGCAGCACATCCCCCTTTCGCCAGCTGGCGTAATAGCGAAGAGGC
CCGCACCGATCGCCCTTCCCAACAGTTGCGCAGCCTGAATGGCGAATGGCGCG
[124 nt withheld, positions 9434-9557]
C
[91 nt withheld, positions 9559-9649]
A
[49 nt withheld, positions 9651-9699]
CCTTTGACGTTGGAGTCCACGTTCTTT
[37 nt withheld, positions 9727-9763]
ACCCTATCTCGGTCTATTCTTTTGATTTATAAGGGATTTTGCCGATTTCGGCCTATTGGTTAAAAAATGA
GCTGATTTAACAAAAATTTAACGCGAATTTTAACAAAATATTAACGTTTACAATTTCC
