>Addgene plasmid #12108 | LV-Lac | addgene partial sequence | sequence record 18878 | CMV-F 5'-CGCAAATGGGCGGTAGGCGTG-3'
TAGCAGAGCTCGTTTAGTGACCGTCAGATCGCCTGGAGACGCCATCCACGCTGTTTTGACCTCCATAGAA
GACACCGACTCTAGAGGATCCGCCGCCGCCATGAAAGTGTTCCGCAATTCCGCAAAAAAGAAGAGAAAGG
TAGAAGACCCCAAGGACTTTCCTTCAGAATTGCTAAGTTTTTTGAGTCCAAGCTTGGCACTGGCCGTCGT
TTTACAACGTCGTGACTGGGAAAACCCTGGCGTTACCCAACTTAATCGCCTTGCAGCACATCCCCCTTTC
GCCAGCTGGCGTAATAGCGAAGAGGCCCGCACCGATCGCCCTTCCCAACAGTTGCGCAGCCTGAATGGCG
AATGGCGCTTTGCCTGGTTTCCGGCACCAGAAGCGGTGCCGGAAAGCTGGCTGGAGTGCGATCTTCCTGA
GGCCGATACTGTCGTCGTCCCCTCAAACTGGCAGATGCACGGTTACGATGCGCCCATCTACACCAACGTG
ACCTATCCCATTACGGTCAATCCGCCGTTTGTTCCCACGGAGAATCCGACGGGTTGTTACTCGCTCACAT
TTAATGTTGATGAAAGCTGGCTACAGGAAGGCCAGACGCGAATTATTTTTGATGGCGTTAACTCGGCGTT
TC
